Addgene plasmid #179649: CMVTO-g0
Purpose: Non-coding DNA plasmid control
Depositing lab: Xiaojing Gao. Depositing organization: Stanford University. Publication: Protease-controlled secretion and display of intercellular signals. Vlahos AE, Kang J, Aldrete CA, Zhu R, Chong LS, Elowitz MB, Gao XJ. Nat Commun. 2022 Feb 17;13(1):912. doi: 10.1038/s41467-022-28623-y. PubMed 35177637.
Backbone
  Vector backbone: CMVTO-FlpIn
  Vector type: Mammalian Expression
Growth in bacteria
  Bacterial resistance: Ampicillin, 100 μg/mL
  Growth temperature: 37°C
  Growth strain: DH5alpha
  Copy number: High Copy
Gene/Insert
  Gene/Insert name: g0
  Species: Synthetic
Terms and licenses: Academic/Nonprofit Terms; Industry Terms: Not Available to Industry
How to cite: CMVTO-g0 was a gift from Xiaojing Gao (Addgene plasmid # 179649 ; http://n2t.net/addgene:179649 ; RRID:Addgene_179649)
