[The description below was written by a language model from this plasmid's Addgene catalogue record and pLannotate feature annotations shown in this document.]
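Description:
CMVTO-g0 is a 5,372-nt mammalian expression plasmid built on the CMVTO-FlpIn backbone and deposited as a non-coding DNA control. It is maintained in E. coli through a high-copy ColE1/pUC-type origin with ampicillin selection from the bla gene and its own promoter. Remnants of an f1 origin, a lac promoter/operator region and a pBR322 bom fragment are also annotated as backbone carry-over.

The mammalian cassette is driven by the human CMV immediate-early enhancer and promoter. This is followed directly by two short elements that the annotation software labels as PLtetO-1 fragments, and these most plausibly correspond to the tandem tet operator sites implied by the "TO" in the vector name. Such an arrangement allows repression by Tet repressor and induction with tetracycline-class drugs in cells that express the repressor, while behaving as a constitutive promoter elsewhere. Downstream lies the synthetic insert g0, where the feature table detects a fragment of the sTRSV hammerhead ribozyme and an S. pyogenes Cas9 guide RNA scaffold, and the unit is terminated by the bGH polyadenylation signal. No protein-coding sequence is annotated in this transcription unit, consistent with its stated non-coding role. The record does not say what target, if any, the guide-like sequence has.

An FRT site sits immediately upstream of a hygromycin resistance gene that has no annotated promoter of its own and is followed by an SV40 poly(A) signal. This is the usual Flp-In layout, in which FLP-mediated integration into a genomic FRT landing site activates hygromycin resistance. The plasmid most plausibly serves as filler or negative-control DNA in transfections, though the record gives only the brief purpose statement.
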