Features (pLannotate 1.2.2; 23 found; start..end, strand, type, name):
     33..56      +  polyA_signal   bGH poly(A) signal (fragment): bovine growth hormone polyadenylation signal
     60..81      +  promoter       SV40 promoter (fragment): SV40 enhancer and early promoter
    102..335     +  rep_origin     f1 ori (fragment) (sequence partly withheld): f1 bacteriophage origin of replication; arrow indicates direction of (+) strand synthesis
    340..387     +  protein_bind   FRT: FLP-mediated recombination occurs in the 8-bp core sequence TCTAGAAA (Turan and Bode, 2011). FLP recombinase from the Saccharomyces cerevisiae 2μ plasmid
    395..1417    +  CDS            HygR: aminoglycoside phosphotransferase from E. coli; aph(4)-Ia; confers resistance to hygromycin
   1427..1552    +  CDS            ble (fragment): BLE_KLEPN - Experimental evidence at protein level: Swiss-Prot protein existence level 1. Binding protein with a strong affinity to the bleomycin family of antibiotics. Binds to CL990; an antimitotic-antibiotic compound. From Klebsiella pneumoniae.
   1547..1668    +  polyA_signal   SV40 poly(A) signal: SV40 polyadenylation signal
   1741..1757    -  protein_bind   lac operator: The lac repressor binds to the lac operator to inhibit transcription in E. coli. This inhibition can be relieved by adding lactose or isopropyl-β-D-thiogalactopyranoside (IPTG). lac repressor encoded by lacI
   1765..1795    -  promoter       lac promoter: promoter for the E. coli lac operon
   1810..1831    -  protein_bind   CAP binding site: CAP binding activates transcription in the presence of cAMP. E. coli catabolite activator protein
   1844..1936    -  CDS            lacI (fragment): lac repressor; lacI; The lac repressor binds to the lac operator to inhibit transcription in E. coli. This inhibition can be relieved by adding lactose or isopropyl-β-D-thiogalactopyranoside (IPTG).
   2119..2707    -  rep_origin     ori: high-copy-number ColE1/pMB1/pBR322/pUC origin of replication
   2878..3738    -  CDS            AmpR: β-lactamase; bla; confers resistance to ampicillin, carbenicillin, and related antibiotics
   3739..3843    -  promoter       AmpR promoter: bla
   3902..3954    -  misc_feature   bom (fragment): basis of mobility region from pBR322
   4104..4483    +  enhancer       CMV enhancer: human cytomegalovirus immediate early enhancer
   4484..4687    +  promoter       CMV promoter: human cytomegalovirus (CMV) immediate early promoter
   4689..4708    +  promoter       PLtetO-1 promoter (fragment): modified phage lambda PL promoter with tet operator sites (Lutz and Bujard, 1997)
   4710..4729    +  promoter       PLtetO-1 promoter (fragment): modified phage lambda PL promoter with tet operator sites (Lutz and Bujard, 1997)
   4737..4770    +  promoter       TRE3GV promoter (fragment): 3rd-generation Tet-responsive promoter that can be activated by binding of Tet-On® 3G, optimized for retroviral and lentiviral vectors
   4859..4882    +  misc_RNA       sTRSV HHRz (fragment): hammerhead ribozyme from the tobacco ringspot virus satellite RNA (Khvorova et al., 2003)
   4911..4986    +  misc_RNA       gRNA scaffold: guide RNA scaffold for the Streptococcus pyogenes CRISPR/Cas9 system
   5165..17      +  polyA_signal   bGH poly(A) signal (across the origin): bovine growth hormone polyadenylation signal
>Addgene plasmid #179649 | CMVTO-g0 | addgene full sequence | sequence record 355694 | Addgene NGS Result
TGCGGTGGGCTCTATGGAGATCTATCGATGTTCTGGGGATGCGGTGGGCTCTATGGCTTCTGAGGCGGAA
AGAACCAGCTGGGGCTCTAGGGGGTATCCCC
[124 nt withheld, positions 102-225]
C
[91 nt withheld, positions 227-317]
AGGGTGATGGTTCACGTACCTAGAAGTTCCTATTCCGAAGTTCCTATTCTCTAGAAAGTATAGGAACTTC
CTTGGCCAAAAAGCCTGAACTCACCGCGACGTCTGTCGAGAAGTTTCTGATCGAAAAGTTCGACAGCGTC
TCCGACCTGATGCAGCTCTCGGAGGGCGAAGAATCTCGTGCTTTCAGCTTCGATGTAGGAGGGCGTGGAT
ATGTCCTGCGGGTAAATAGCTGCGCCGATGGTTTCTACAAAGATCGTTATGTTTATCGGCACTTTGCATC
GGCCGCGCTCCCGATTCCGGAAGTGCTTGACATTGGGGAATTCAGCGAGAGCCTGACCTATTGCATCTCC
CGCCGTGCACAGGGTGTCACGTTGCAAGACCTGCCTGAAACCGAACTGCCCGCTGTTCTGCAGCCGGTCG
CGGAGGCCATGGATGCGATCGCTGCGGCCGATCTTAGCCAGACGAGCGGGTTCGGCCCATTCGGACCGCA
AGGAATCGGTCAATACACTACATGGCGTGATTTCATATGCGCGATTGCTGATCCCCATGTGTATCACTGG
CAAACTGTGATGGACGACACCGTCAGTGCGTCCGTCGCGCAGGCTCTCGATGAGCTGATGCTTTGGGCCG
AGGACTGCCCCGAAGTCCGGCACCTCGTGCACGCGGATTTCGGCTCCAACAATGTCCTGACGGACAATGG
CCGCATAACAGCGGTCATTGACTGGAGCGAGGCGATGTTCGGGGATTCCCAATACGAGGTCGCCAACATC
TTCTTCTGGAGGCCGTGGTTGGCTTGTATGGAGCAGCAGACGCGCTACTTCGAGCGGAGGCATCCGGAGC
TTGCAGGATCGCCGCGGCTCCGGGCGTATATGCTCCGCATTGGTCTTGACCAACTCTATCAGAGCTTGGT
TGACGGCAATTTCGATGATGCAGCTTGGGCGCAGGGTCGATGCGACGCAATCGTCCGATCCGGAGCCGGG
ACTGTCGGGCGTACACAAATCGCCCGCAGAAGCGCGGCCGTCTGGACCGATGGCTGTGTAGAAGTACTCG
CCGATAGTGGAAACCGACGCCCCAGCACTCGTCCGAGGGCAAAGGAATAGCACGTACTACGAGATTTCGA
TTCCACCGCCGCCTTCTATGAAAGGTTGGGCTTCGGAATCGTTTTCCGGGACGCCGGCTGGATGATCCTC
CAGCGCGGGGATCTCATGCTGGAGTTCTTCGCCCACCCCAACTTGTTTATTGCAGCTTATAATGGTTACA
AATAAAGCAATAGCATCACAAATTTCACAAATAAAGCATTTTTTTCACTGCATTCTAGTTGTGGTTTGTC
CAAACTCATCAATGTATCTTATCATGTCTGTATACCGTCGACCTCTAGCTAGAGCTTGGCGTAATCATGG
TCATAGCTGTTTCCTGTGTGAAATTGTTATCCGCTCACAATTCCACACAACATACGAGCCGGAAGCATAA
AGTGTAAAGCCTGGGGTGCCTAATGAGTGAGCTAACTCACATTAATTGCGTTGCGCTCACTGCCCGCTTT
CCAGTCGGGAAACCTGTCGTGCCAGCTGCATTAATGAATCGGCCAACGCGCGGGGAGAGGCGGTTTGCGT
ATTGGGCGCTCTTCCGCTTCCTCGCTCACTGACTCGCTGCGCTCGGTCGTTCGGCTGCGGCGAGCGGTAT
CAGCTCACTCAAAGGCGGTAATACGGTTATCCACAGAATCAGGGGATAACGCAGGAAAGAACATGTGAGC
AAAAGGCCAGCAAAAGGCCAGGAACCGTAAAAAGGCCGCGTTGCTGGCGTTTTTCCATAGGCTCCGCCCC
CCTGACGAGCATCACAAAAATCGACGCTCAAGTCAGAGGTGGCGAAACCCGACAGGACTATAAAGATACC
AGGCGTTTCCCCCTGGAAGCTCCCTCGTGCGCTCTCCTGTTCCGACCCTGCCGCTTACCGGATACCTGTC
CGCCTTTCTCCCTTCGGGAAGCGTGGCGCTTTCTCATAGCTCACGCTGTAGGTATCTCAGTTCGGTGTAG
GTCGTTCGCTCCAAGCTGGGCTGTGTGCACGAACCCCCCGTTCAGCCCGACCGCTGCGCCTTATCCGGTA
ACTATCGTCTTGAGTCCAACCCGGTAAGACACGACTTATCGCCACTGGCAGCAGCCACTGGTAACAGGAT
TAGCAGAGCGAGGTATGTAGGCGGTGCTACAGAGTTCTTGAAGTGGTGGCCTAACTACGGCTACACTAGA
AGAACAGTATTTGGTATCTGCGCTCTGCTGAAGCCAGTTACCTTCGGAAAAAGAGTTGGTAGCTCTTGAT
CCGGCAAACAAACCACCGCTGGTAGCGGTGGTTTTTTTGTTTGCAAGCAGCAGATTACGCGCAGAAAAAA
AGGATCTCAAGAAGATCCTTTGATCTTTTCTACGGGGTCTGACGCTCAGTGGAACGAAAACTCACGTTAA
GGGATTTTGGTCATGAGATTATCAAAAAGGATCTTCACCTAGATCCTTTTAAATTAAAAATGAAGTTTTA
AATCAATCTAAAGTATATATGAGTAAACTTGGTCTGACAGTTACCAATGCTTAATCAGTGAGGCACCTAT
CTCAGCGATCTGTCTATTTCGTTCATCCATAGTTGCCTGACTCCCCGTCGTGTAGATAACTACGATACGG
GAGGGCTTACCATCTGGCCCCAGTGCTGCAATGATACCGCGAGACCCACGCTCACCGGCTCCAGATTTAT
CAGCAATAAACCAGCCAGCCGGAAGGGCCGAGCGCAGAAGTGGTCCTGCAACTTTATCCGCCTCCATCCA
GTCTATTAATTGTTGCCGGGAAGCTAGAGTAAGTAGTTCGCCAGTTAATAGTTTGCGCAACGTTGTTGCC
ATTGCTACAGGCATCGTGGTGTCACGCTCGTCGTTTGGTATGGCTTCATTCAGCTCCGGTTCCCAACGAT
CAAGGCGAGTTACATGATCCCCCATGTTGTGCAAAAAAGCGGTTAGCTCCTTCGGTCCTCCGATCGTTGT
CAGAAGTAAGTTGGCCGCAGTGTTATCACTCATGGTTATGGCAGCACTGCATAATTCTCTTACTGTCATG
CCATCCGTAAGATGCTTTTCTGTGACTGGTGAGTACTCAACCAAGTCATTCTGAGAATAGTGTATGCGGC
GACCGAGTTGCTCTTGCCCGGCGTCAATACGGGATAATACCGCGCCACATAGCAGAACTTTAAAAGTGCT
CATCATTGGAAAACGTTCTTCGGGGCGAAAACTCTCAAGGATCTTACCGCTGTTGAGATCCAGTTCGATG
TAACCCACTCGTGCACCCAACTGATCTTCAGCATCTTTTACTTTCACCAGCGTTTCTGGGTGAGCAAAAA
CAGGAAGGCAAAATGCCGCAAAAAAGGGAATAAGGGCGACACGGAAATGTTGAATACTCATACTCTTCCT
TTTTCAATATTATTGAAGCATTTATCAGGGTTATTGTCTCATGAGCGGATACATATTTGAATGTATTTAG
AAAAATAAACAAATAGGGGTTCCGCGCACATTTCCCCGAAAAGTGCCACCTGACGTCGACGGATCGGGAG
ATCTCCCGATCCCCTATGGTGCACTCTCAGTACAATCTGCTCTGATGCCGCATAGTTAAGCCAGTATCTG
CTCCCTGCTTGTGTGTTGGAGGTCGCTGAGTAGTGCGCGAGCAAAATTTAAGCTACAACAAGGCAAGGCT
TGACCGACAATTGCATGAAGAATCTGCTTAGGGTTAGGCGTTTTGCGCTGCTTCGTACGGGCCAGATATA
CGCGTTGACATTGATTATTGACTAGTTATTAATAGTAATCAATTACGGGGTCATTAGTTCATAGCCCATA
TATGGAGTTCCGCGTTACATAACTTACGGTAAATGGCCCGCCTGGCTGACCGCCCAACGACCCCCGCCCA
TTGACGTCAATAATGACGTATGTTCCCATAGTAACGCCAATAGGGACTTTCCATTGACGTCAATGGGTGG
AGTATTTACGGTAAACTGCCCACTTGGCAGTACATCAAGTGTATCATATGCCAAGTACGCCCCCTATTGA
CGTCAATGACGGTAAATGGCCCGCCTGGCATTATGCCCAGTACATGACCTTATGGGACTTTCCTACTTGG
CAGTACATCTACGTATTAGTCATCGCTATTACCATGGTGATGCGGTTTTGGCAGTACATCAATGGGCGTG
GATAGCGGTTTGACTCACGGGGATTTCCAAGTCTCCACCCCATTGACGTCAATGGGAGTTTGTTTTGGCA
CCAAAATCAACGGGACTTTCCAAAATGTCGTAACAACTCCGCCCCATTGACGCAAATGGGCGGTAGGCGT
GTACGGTGGGAGGTCTATATAAGCAGAGCTCTCCCTATCAGTGATAGAGATCTCCCTATCAGTGATAGAG
ATCGTCGACGAGCTCGTTTAGTGAACCGTCAGATCGCCTGGAGACGCCATCCACGCTGTTTTGACCTCCA
TAGAAGACACCGGGACCGATCCAGCCTCCGGACTCTAGCGTTTAAACTTAAGCTTGTGGACCTGATGAGT
CCGTGAGGACGAAACGAGTAAGCTCGTCGTCCACCCCACAGTGGTTTTAGAGCTAGAAATAGCAAGTTAA
AATAAGGCTAGTCCGTTATCAACTTGAAAAAGTGGCACCGAGTCGGTGCTTTTGGCCGGCATGGTCCCAG
CCTCCTCGCTGGCGCCGGCTGGGCAACATGCTTCGGCATGGCGAATGGGACGCTCGAGGAGGGCCCGAAC
AAAAACTCATCTCAGAAGAGGATCTGAATAGCGCCGTCGACCATCATCATAATCATCATTGAGTTTAAAC
CCGCTGATCAGCCTCGACTGTGCCTTCTAGTTGCCAGCCATCTGTTGTTTGCCCCTCCCCCGTGCCTTCC
TTGACCCTGGAAGGTGCCACTCCCACTGTCCTTTCCTAATAAAATGAGGAAATTGCATCGCATTGTCTGA
GTAGGTGTCATTCTATTCTGGGGGGTGGGGTGGGGCAGGACAGCAAGGGGGAGGATTGGGAAGACAATAG
CAGGCATGCTGGGGA
